>Addgene plasmid #14781 | pSicoR mouse Dicer3 | addgene partial sequence | sequence record 21344 | 14781 with mU6-F
CTTGTTTGCATGGTGGTGTCGATATTTCTCTTGAAAATATCGACACCACCATGCTTTTTTCTCGAGTACT
AGGATCATTAGGCGGCCGAATTCGTCGACCTCGAAATTCTACCGGGTAGGGGAGGCGCTTTTCCCAAGGC
AGTCTGGAGCATGCGCTTTAGCAGCCCCGCTGGGCACTTGGCGCTACACAAGTGGCCTCTGGCCTCGCAC
ACATTCCACATCCACCGGTAGGCGCCAACCGGCTCCGTTCTTTGGTGGCCCCTTCGCGCCACCTTCTACT
CCTCCCCTAGTCAGGAAGTTCCCCCCCGCCCCGCAGCTCGCGTCGTGCAGGACGTGACAAATGGAAGTAG
CACGTCTCACTAGTCTCGTGCAGATGGACAGCACCGCTGAGCAATGGAAGCGGGTAGGCCTTTGGGGCAG
CGGCCAATAGCAGCTTTGCTCCTTCGCTTTCTGGGCTCAGAGGCTGGGAAGGGGTGGGTCCGGGGGCGGG
CTCAGGGGCGGGCTCAGGGGCGGGGCGGGCGCCCGAAGGTCCTCCGGAGGCCCGGCATTCTGCACGCTTC
AAAAGCGCACGTCTGCCGCGCTGTTCTCCTCTTCCTCATCTCCGGGCCTTTCGACCTGCATCCATCTAGA
TCTCGATCGAGCAGCTGAAGCTTACCATGACCGAGTACAAGCCCACGGTGCGCCTCGCCACCCGCGACGA
CGTCCCCAGGGCCGTACGCACCCTCGCCGCCGCGTTCGCCGACTACCCCGCCACGCGCCACACCGTCGAT
CCGGACCGCCACATCGAGCGGGTCACCGAGCTGCAAGAACTCTTCCTCACGCGCGTCGGGCT
