[The description below was written by a language model from this plasmid's Addgene catalogue record.]
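Description:
pSicoR mouse Dicer3 is a lentiviral RNAi plasmid built on the pSicoR PGK puro backbone (about 7.7 kb without the insert) and classified as a mammalian expression, lentiviral, RNAi and Cre/Lox vector. It is maintained in bacteria as a high-copy plasmid under ampicillin selection, in a recombination-deficient strain of the kind generally used to keep lentiviral repeat sequences stable. Transduced or transfected mammalian cells are selected with puromycin; the backbone name indicates that the puromycin resistance gene is driven by a PGK promoter.

The payload is a short hairpin RNA directed against mouse Dicer1, the RNase III enzyme that processes precursor microRNAs into their mature forms. The hairpin was inserted by restriction enzyme cloning. The record does not explicitly name the shRNA promoter, but the listed sequencing primer anneals in a mouse U6 promoter, consistent with PolIII-driven hairpin transcription terminated by a run of thymidines. The "3" in the name suggests it is one of several Dicer-targeting hairpins, though the record does not say so. In the pSicoR design, knockdown is constitutive until Cre recombinase is supplied; Cre then excises the loxP-flanked shRNA cassette and switches silencing off, allowing reversible or conditional loss-of-function experiments. The exact positions of the lox sites are not given here, and no feature table is provided.

The associated publication concerns the effect of impaired microRNA processing on cellular transformation and tumorigenesis, so the construct is suited to stable, Cre-reversible depletion of Dicer in mouse cells to study the consequences of a global reduction in mature microRNAs.
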