Addgene plasmid #14781: pSicoR mouse Dicer3
Depositing lab: Tyler Jacks. Depositing organization: Massachusetts Institute of Technology. Publication: Impaired microRNA processing enhances cellular transformation and tumorigenesis. Kumar MS, Lu J, Mercer KL, Golub TR, Jacks T. Nat Genet. 2007 May;39(5):673-7. doi: 10.1038/ng2003. PubMed 17401365.
Backbone
  Vector backbone: pSicoR PGK puro
  Backbone size w/o insert (bp): 7700
  Vector type: Mammalian Expression, Lentiviral, RNAi, Cre/Lox
  Selectable markers: Puromycin
Growth in bacteria
  Bacterial resistance: Ampicillin, 100 μg/mL
  Growth temperature: 37°C
  Growth strain: Stbl3
  Copy number: High Copy
Gene/Insert
  Gene/Insert name: Dicer shRNA (alt name: Dicer)
  Species: M. musculus (mouse)
  Entrez Gene: Dicer1 (a.k.a. 1110006F08Rik, D12Ertd7e, aviD, mKIAA0928)
  Cloning method: Restriction Enzyme
  Sequencing primers: 5′ mU6-F
Terms and licenses: Academic/Nonprofit Terms; Industry Terms: Not Available to Industry
Depositor comments: shRNA sequence: TGCATGGTGG TGTCGATATT TTCAAGAGAA ATATCGACAC CACCATGCTT TTTTC
How to cite: pSicoR mouse Dicer3 was a gift from Tyler Jacks (Addgene plasmid # 14781 ; http://n2t.net/addgene:14781 ; RRID:Addgene_14781)
